>Addgene plasmid #53163 | pGEX6P1-HA-MEK1 CBM | addgene partial sequence | sequence record 89540 | pGEX5 5'-GGGCTGGCAAGCCACGTTTGGTG-3'
CCATCCTCCAAAATCGGATCTGGAAGTTCTGTTCCAGGGGCCCCTGGGATCCGATATCGCCGCCACCATG
TACCCATACGATGTTCCAGATTACGCTCCCAAGAAGAAGCCGACGCCCATCCAGCTGAACCCGGCCCCCG
ACGGCTCTGCAGTTAACGGGACCAGCTCTGCGGAGACCAACTTGGAGGCCTTGCAGAAGAAGCTGGAGGA
GCTAGAGCTTGATGAGCAGCAGCGAAAGCGCCTTGAGGCCTTTCTTACCCAGAAGCAGAAGGTGGGAGAA
CTGAAGGATGACGACTTTGAGAAGATCAGTGAGCTGGGGGCTGGCAATGGCGGTGTGGTGTTCAAGGTCT
CCCACAAGCCTTCTGGCCTGGTCATGGCCAGAAAGCTAATTCATCTGGAGATCAAACCCGCAATCCGGAA
CCAGATCATAAGGGAGCTGCAGGTTCTGCATGAGTGCAACTCTCCGTACATCGTGGGCTTCTATGGTGCG
TTCTACAGCGATGGCGAGATCAGTATCTGCATGGAGCACATGGATGGAGGTTCTCTGGATCAAGTCCTGA
AGAAAGCTGGAAGAATTCCTGAACAAATTTTAGGAAAAGTTAGCATTGCTGTAATAAAAGGCCTGACATA
TCTGAGGGAGAAGCACAAGATCGCGGCCAGAGATGTCAAGCCCTCCAACATCCTAGTCAACTCCCGTGGG
GAGATCAAGCTCTGTGACTTTGGGGTCAGCGGGCAGCTCATCGACTCCATGGCCAACTCCTTCGTGGGCA
CAAGGTCCTACGCGTCGCCAGAAAGACTCCAGGGGACTGCTTACTCTGTGCAGTCAGACATCTGGAGCAT
GGGACTGTCTCTGGTAGAGATGGCGGTTGGGAGGTATCCCATCCCTCCTCCAGATGCCAAGGAGCTGGAG
CTGATGTTTGGGTGCCAGGTGGAAGGAGATGCGGCTGAGACCCCACCCAGGCCAAGGACCCCCGGGAGGC
CCCTTAGCTCATACGGAATGGACAGCCGACCTCCCATGGCAATTTTTGAGTTGTTGGATTACATAGTCAA
CGAGCCTCCTCCAAAACTGCCCAGTGGAGTGTTCAGTCTGGAATTTCAAGATTTT
