>Addgene plasmid #53163 | pGEX6P1-HA-MEK1 CBM | addgene partial sequence | sequence record 89541 | pGEX3 5'-CCGGGAGCTGCATGTGTCAGAGG-3'
GTCATCACCGAAACGCGCGAGGCAGATCGTCAGTCAGTCACGATGCGGCCGCTCGAGTCGACTTAGACGC
CAGCAGCATGGGTTGGTGTGCTGGGCTGGTTAAGGCCGATGGTGGAGCAGAGCCAACCTGCAAAATCCAC
TTCCTCAGCATCAGATCTCTTGATAAAAGCATGAACCATGAGTTGCTTCAAATCTGCTCTCTCTGCGGGG
TTTTTTATTAAGCATTTATTCACAAAATCTTGAAATTCCAGACTGAACACTCCACTGGGCAGTTTTGGAG
GAGGCTCGTTGACTATGTAATCCAACAACTCAAAAATTGCCATGGGAGGTCGGCTGTCCATTCCGTATGA
GCTAAGGGGCCTCCCGGGGGTCCTTGGCCTGGGTGGGGTCTCAGCCGCATCTCCTTCCACCTGGCACCCA
AACATCAGCTCCAGCTCCTTGGCATCTGGAGGAGGGATGGGATACCTCCCAACCGCCATCTCTACCAGAG
ACAGTCCCATGCTCCAGATGTCTGACTGCACAGAGTAAGCAGTCCCCTGGAGTCTTTCTGGCGACGCGTA
GGACCTTGTGCCCACGAAGGAGTTGGCCATGGAGTCGATGAGCTGCCCGCTGACCCCAAAGTCACAGAGC
TTGATCTCCCCACGGGAGTTGACTAGGATGTTGGAGGGCTTGACATCTCTGGCCGCGATCTTGTGCTTCT
CCCTCAGATATGTCAGGCCTTTTATTACAGCAATGCTAACTTTTCCTAAAATTTGTTCAGGAATTCTTCC
AGCTTTCTTCAGGACTTGATCCAGAGAACCTCCATCCATGTGCTCCATGCAGATACTGATCTCGCCATCG
CTGTAGAACGCACCATAGAAGCCCACGATGTACGGAGAGTTGCACTCATGCAGAACCTGCA
