[The description below was written by a language model from this plasmid's Addgene catalogue record.]
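Description:
pGEX6P1-HA-MEK1 CBM is a bacterial expression plasmid built on the commercial pGEX6P1 backbone, used to produce recombinant human MEK1 (MAP2K1, a dual-specificity MAPK/ERK kinase) in E. coli as a glutathione S-transferase fusion. The construct is about 6.2 kb in total, is maintained at high copy number and is selected with ampicillin. No feature table accompanies the record, so the promoter and origin are not explicitly listed. pGEX-series vectors generally drive the GST fusion from an IPTG-inducible tac promoter with a plasmid-borne lac repressor gene. The 6P variants place a PreScission protease recognition site between GST and the cloning site so that the GST moiety can be removed after purification.

The roughly 1.2 kb insert was cloned between BamHI and SalI sites, both of which are retained. It encodes MEK1 with an HA epitope at its N terminus, so the expressed protein reads GST, then HA, then MEK1. GST allows affinity capture on glutathione resin, and the HA tag allows immunodetection. The coding sequence carries four alanine substitutions: M187A, H188A, M230A and H239A. The record does not spell out the "CBM" designation. Given that the associated work concerns a copper requirement in oncogenic BRAF signalling, and that the changed residues are methionines and histidines, it most likely denotes a copper-binding mutant. Part of the plasmid was derived from an earlier deposited MEK1 construct. The record supports its use for producing purified mutant MEK1 protein for in vitro biochemical comparison with the wild-type kinase.
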