Addgene plasmid #53163: pGEX6P1-HA-MEK1 CBM
Purpose: Expresses GST-HA tagged human MEK1 M187AH188AM230AH239A from bacterial expression vector
Depositing lab: Christopher Counter. Depositing organization: Duke University. Publication: Copper is required for oncogenic BRAF signalling and tumorigenesis. Brady DC, Crowe MS, Turski ML, Hobbs GA, Yao X, Chaikuad A, Knapp S, Xiao K, Campbell SL, Thiele DJ, Counter CM. Nature. 2014 Apr 9. doi: 10.1038/nature13180. PubMed 24717435.
Backbone
  Vector backbone: pGEX6P1
  Backbone manufacturer: GE Healthcare
  Backbone size w/o insert (bp): 4984
  Total vector size (bp): 6165
  Vector type: Bacterial Expression
Growth in bacteria
  Bacterial resistance: Ampicillin, 100 μg/mL
  Growth temperature: 37°C
  Growth strain: XL10 Gold
  Copy number: High Copy
Gene/Insert
  Gene/Insert name: MEK1 (alt names: MAP2K1; MAPK/ERK kinase 1; Dual specificity mitogen activated protein kinase kinase 1)
  Species: H. sapiens (human)
  Insert size (bp): 1181
  Mutation: M187A/H188A/M230A/H239A
  GenBank ID: NM_002755.3 NP_002746.1
  Entrez Gene: MAP2K1 (a.k.a. CFC3, MAPKK1, MEK1, MEL, MKK1, PRKMK1)
  Tag / fusion protein: GST (N terminal on backbone); HA (N terminal on insert)
  Cloning method: Restriction Enzyme; 5′ cloning site BamHI (not destroyed); 3′ cloning site SalI (not destroyed)
  Sequencing primers: 5′ GGGCTGGCAAGCCACGTTTGGTG; 3′ CCGGGAGCTGCATGTGTCAGAGG
Resource information
  A portion of this plasmid was derived from a plasmid made by: Addgene Plasmid 21208: W1
Terms and licenses: Academic/Nonprofit Terms; Industry Terms: Not Available to Industry
How to cite: pGEX6P1-HA-MEK1 CBM was a gift from Christopher Counter (Addgene plasmid # 53163 ; http://n2t.net/addgene:53163 ; RRID:Addgene_53163)
